Addgene plasmid #141293: pCryptDel4.8
Purpose: Plasmid for curing pMUT2 in one step based on pFREE. Contains RelB antitoxin, as well as gRNA targetting pMUT2 plasmid as well as pCryptDel4.8 itself.
Depositing lab: Neel Joshi. Depositing organization: Harvard University. Publication: Plasmid Vectors for in Vivo Selection-Free Use with the Probiotic E. coli Nissle 1917. Kan A, Gelfat I, Emani S, Praveschotinunt P, Joshi NS. ACS Synth Biol. 2020 Dec 10. doi: 10.1021/acssynbio.0c00466. PubMed 33301298.
Backbone
  Vector backbone: pFREE
  Backbone manufacturer: Lauritsen et al. Microb. Cell Factories 16, (2017).
  Total vector size (bp): 7621
  Vector type: Bacterial Expression, CRISPR, Synthetic Biology
Growth in bacteria
  Bacterial resistance: Kanamycin, 50 μg/mL
  Growth temperature: 37°C
  Growth strain: DH5alpha
  Copy number: High Copy
Gene/Insert 1
  Gene/Insert name: RelB
  Species: Escherichia coli Nissle 1917
  Insert size (bp): 142
  GenBank ID: WP_001554710
  Promoter: Native promoter from pMUT2 relB/relE operon
  Cloning method: Gibson Cloning
  Sequencing primers: 5′ CTGAAACCTCAGGCATTTGAGAAGC
Gene/Insert 2
  Gene/Insert name: gRNA targetting pMUT2
  Species: Synthetic
  Insert size (bp): 30
  Promoter: Prha (rhamnose inducible promoter)
  Cloning method: Restriction Enzyme; 5′ cloning site BsaI (destroyed during cloning); 3′ cloning site BsaI (destroyed during cloning)
  Sequencing primers: 5′ cccagtcagctccttccgg
Terms and licenses: Academic/Nonprofit Terms; Industry Terms: Not Available to Industry
How to cite: pCryptDel4.8 was a gift from Neel Joshi (Addgene plasmid # 141293 ; http://n2t.net/addgene:141293 ; RRID:Addgene_141293)
