[The description below was written by a language model from this plasmid's Addgene catalogue record and pLannotate feature annotations shown in this document.]
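Description:
pCryptDel4.8 is a bacterial CRISPR plasmid-curing vector built on the pFREE backbone, designed to remove the cryptic plasmid pMUT2 from the probiotic strain E. coli Nissle 1917 in a single step and then eliminate itself. It is propagated in E. coli from a ColA origin, which is compatible with many other common replicons, and is selected with kanamycin through an aph(3')-Ia resistance gene. The catalogue lists it as high copy and gives a total size of 7,621 bp, whereas the sequenced record that was annotated is 8,134 nt; the record does not explain the difference.

The curing machinery is a Streptococcus pyogenes type II CRISPR system. Cas9 sits downstream of PLtetO-1 promoter elements and is kept off by a co-encoded TetR repressor until a tetracycline-type inducer is supplied. A tracrRNA is expressed next to a fragment of a J23119-type promoter. A rhamnose-inducible rhaB promoter drives a CRISPR array of five direct repeats separated by spacers. According to the catalogue, one 30 bp spacer targets pMUT2 and the array also targets pCryptDel4.8 itself. Two short regions in the array are annotated as p15A origin fragments and probably represent replicon-targeting spacers, a reading the record does not confirm. Induction is therefore expected to cut both the target plasmid and the curing plasmid, leaving cells free of both.

The second insert is the RelB antitoxin from Nissle 1917, expressed from the native promoter of the pMUT2 relB/relE operon. Supplying the antitoxin in trans presumably protects cells from residual RelE toxin, so that loss of pMUT2 does not trigger post-segregational killing. The vector is used to prepare pMUT2-free Nissle strains for engineered, selection-free plasmid systems.
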