Features (pLannotate 1.2.2; 23 found; start..end, strand, type, name):
    167..406     +  CDS            relB: RELB_ECOLI - Experimental evidence at protein level: Swiss-Prot protein existence level 1. Seems to be a principal mediator of cell death in liquid media. From Escherichia coli (strain K12).
    577..1200    +  CDS            TetR: tetracycline repressor TetR; tetR from transposon Tn10; TetR binds to the tetracycline operator tetO to inhibit transcription. This inhibition can be relieved by adding tetracycline or doxycycline.
   1296..1353    +  promoter       AmpR promoter (fragment): bla
   1362..2177    -  CDS            KanR: aminoglycoside phosphotransferase; aph(3')-Ia; confers resistance to kanamycin in bacteria or G418 (Geneticin®) in eukaryotes
   2178..2269    -  promoter       AmpR promoter: bla
   2287..2922    -  rep_origin     ColA ori: Plasmids containing the ColA origin of replication can be propagated in E. coli cells that contain additional plasmids with compatible origins.
   3007..3071    -  CDS            TcR (fragment): tetracycline efflux protein; tet; confers resistance to tetracycline
   3086..3107    -  protein_bind   CAP binding site: CAP binding activates transcription in the presence of cAMP. E. coli catabolite activator protein
   3171..3249    -  misc_RNA       tracrRNA: trans-activating CRISPR RNA for the Streptococcus pyogenes CRISPR/Cas9 system
   3260..3284    -  promoter       J23119(SpeI) promoter (fragment): bacterial promoter (Registry of Standard Biological Parts BBa J23119) modified to end with an SpeI site
   3305..3420    +  promoter       rhaB promoter: promoter of the E. coli rhaBAD operon, conferring tight induction with L-rhamnose and repression with D-glucose in the presence of RhaR and RhaS (Giacalone et al., 2006)
   3421..3456    +  repeat_region  DR: direct repeat for the Streptococcus pyogenes CRISPR/Cas system
   3487..3522    +  repeat_region  DR: direct repeat for the Streptococcus pyogenes CRISPR/Cas system
   3553..3588    +  repeat_region  DR: direct repeat for the Streptococcus pyogenes CRISPR/Cas system
   3623..3652    +  rep_origin     p15A ori (fragment): Plasmids containing the medium-copy-number p15A origin of replication can be propagated in E. coli cells that contain a second plasmid with the ColE1 origin.
   3653..3688    +  repeat_region  DR: direct repeat for the Streptococcus pyogenes CRISPR/Cas system
   3689..3718    -  rep_origin     p15A ori (fragment): Plasmids containing the medium-copy-number p15A origin of replication can be propagated in E. coli cells that contain a second plasmid with the ColE1 origin.
   3719..3754    +  repeat_region  DR: direct repeat for the Streptococcus pyogenes CRISPR/Cas system
   3828..3882    +  promoter       PLtetO-1 promoter (fragment): modified phage lambda PL promoter with tet operator sites (Lutz and Bujard, 1997)
   3917..3943    +  promoter       PLtetO-1 promoter (fragment): modified phage lambda PL promoter with tet operator sites (Lutz and Bujard, 1997)
   3957..8063    +  CDS            Cas9: Cas9 (Csn1) endonuclease from the Streptococcus pyogenes Type II CRISPR/Cas system generates RNA-guided double strand breaks in DNA
   8087..8104    +  CDS            SET1 (fragment): solubility-enhancement tag derived from T7 phage gene 10B
   8112..25      +  terminator     T7 terminator (across the origin): transcription terminator for bacteriophage T7 RNA polymerase
>Addgene plasmid #141293 | pCryptDel4.8 | addgene full sequence | sequence record 322822 | Addgene NGS Result
TAAACGGGTCTTGAGGGGTTTTTTGCTGAAACCTCAGGCATTTGAGAAGCACACGGTCACACTTTTGTCA
TCCCCGACAATCCGTTATTCCTGCTTGTTCTCGCACGGCTTTACGCTCATACTACTTCTTGTAGATACAC
TTGTCACTACATCAAGAGGTGAGATGATGGCCACGATTAATATTCGGATCGATGACGAGCTGAAAAGCCG
CTCTTATGCCGCACTGGAAAAGCTGGGCGTAACGCCGTCCGAGGTTCTGCGCCAAACACTGGAATATGTG
GCCCAAAGCGGACGTTTGCCGTTCCAGCAGGTTTTGCTGACCGAGGATGATGCCGATTTGATGGCTATCG
TTCGGGATCGTCTGGAAAACCCACAGGCGGGCGTAAAGGTGTCACTGGATGAGCTATAATAGATAACTAA
CTCGGTACCAAATTCCAGAAAAGAGGCCTCCCGAAAGGGGGGCCTTTTTTCGTTTTGGTCCGCTTCCGGT
AGTCAATAAACCGGTATTGACGCCAACGGGTCACACGGGTACAGTGCTAGCAGAAACATATCCATGAAAT
CCCGCCCCGAATTCATATGTCTAGATTAGATAAAAGTAAAGTGATTAACAGCGCATTAGAGCTGCTTAAT
GAGGTCGGAATCGAAGGTTTAACAACCCGTAAACTCGCCCAGAAGCTAGGTGTAGAGCAGCCTACATTGT
ATTGGCATGTAAAAAATAAGCGGGCTTTGCTCGACGCCTTAGCCATTGAGATGTTAGATAGGCACCATAC
TCACTTTTGCCCTTTAGAAGGGGAAAGCTGGCAAGATTTTTTACGTAATAACGCTAAAAGTTTTAGATGT
GCTTTACTAAGTCATCGCGATGGAGCAAAAGTACATTTAGGTACACGGCCTACAGAAAAACAGTATGAAA
CTCTCGAAAATCAATTAGCCTTTTTATGCCAACAAGGTTTTTCACTAGAGAATGCATTATATGCACTCAG
CGCTGTGGGGCATTTTACTTTAGGTTGCGTATTGGAAGATCAAGAGCATCAAGTCGCTAAAGAAGAAAGG
GAAACACCTACTACTGATAGTATGCCGCCATTATTACGACAAGCTATCGAATTATTTGATCACCAAGGTG
CAGAGCCAGCCTTCTTATTCGGCCTTGAATTGATCATATGCGGATTAGAAAAACAACTTAAATGTGAAAG
TGGGTCTTAAGCAATAGACATAAGCGGCTATTTAACGACCCTGCCCTGAACCGACGACAAGCTGACGACC
GGGTCTCCGCAAGTGGCACTTTTCGGGGAAATGTGCGCGGAACCCCTATTTGTTTATTTTTCTAAATACA
TTCAAATATGTATCCGCTCATGAATTAATTCTTAGAAAAACTCATCGAGCATCAAATGAAACTGCAATTT
ATTCATATCAGGATTATCAATACCATATTTTTGAAAAAGCCGTTTCTGTAATGAAGGAGAAAACTCACCG
AGGCAGTTCCATAGGATGGCAAGATCCTGGTATCGGTCTGCGATTCCGACTCGTCCAACATCAATACAAC
CTATTAATTTCCCCTCGTCAAAAATAAGGTTATCAAGTGAGAAATCACCATGAGTGACGACTGAATCCGG
TGAGAATGGCAAAAGTTTATGCATTTCTTTCCAGACTTGTTCAACAGGCCAGCCATTACGCTCGTCATCA
AAATCACTCGCATCAACCAAACCGTTATTCATTCGTGATTGCGCCTGAGCGAGACGAAATACGCGGTCGC
TGTTAAAAGGACAATTACAAACAGGAATCGAATGCAACCGGCGCAGGAACACTGCCAGCGCATCAACAAT
ATTTTCACCTGAATCAGGATATTCTTCTAATACCTGGAATGCTGTTTTCCCGGGGATCGCAGTGGTGAGT
AACCATGCATCATCAGGAGTACGGATAAAATGCTTGATGGTCGGAAGAGGCATAAATTCCGTCAGCCAGT
TTAGTCTGACCATCTCATCTGTAACATCATTGGCAACGCTACCTTTGCCATGTTTCAGAAACAACTCTGG
CGCATCGGGCTTCCCATACAATCGATAGATTGTCGCACCTGATTGCCCGACATTATCGCGAGCCCATTTA
TACCCATATAAATCAGCATCCATGTTGGAATTTAATCGCGGCCTAGAGCAAGACGTTTCCCGTTGAATAT
GGCTCATACTCTTCCTTTTTCAATATTATTGAAGCATTTATCAGGGTTATTGTCTCATGAGCGGATACAT
ATTTGAATGTATTTAGAAAAATAAACAAATAGGCATGCTAGCGCAGAAACGTCCTAGAAGATGCCAGGAG
GATACTTAGCAGAGAGACAATAAGGCCGGAGCGAAGCCGTTTTTCCATAGGCTCCGCCCCCCTGACGAAC
ATCACGAAATCTGACGCTCAAATCAGTGGTGGCGAAACCCGACAGGACTATAAAGATACCAGGCGTTTCC
CCCTGATGGCTCCCTCTTGCGCTCTCCTGTTCCCGTCCTGCGGCGTCCGTGTTGTGGTGGAGGCTTTACC
CAAATCACCACGTCCCGTTCCGTGTAGACAGTTCGCTCCAAGCTGGGCTGTGTGCAAGAACCCCCCGTTC
AGCCCGACTGCTGCGCCTTATCCGGTAACTATCATCTTGAGTCCAACCCGGAAAGACACGACAAAACGCC
ACTGGCAGCAGCCATTGGTAACTGAGAATTAGTGGATTTAGATATCGAGAGTCTTGAAGTGGTGGCCTAA
CAGAGGCTACACTGAAAGGACAGTATTTGGTATCTGCGCTCCACTAAAGCCAGTTACCAGGTTAAGCAGT
TCCCCAACTGACTTAACCTTCGATCAAACCGCCTCCCCAGGCGGTTTTTTCGTTTACAGAGCAGGAGATT
ACGACGATCGTAAAAGGATCTCAAGAAGATCCTTTACGGATTCCCGACACCATCACTCTAGATTTCAGTG
CAATTTATCTCTTCAAATGTAGCACCTGAAGTCAGCCCCATACGATATAAGTTGTAATTCTCATGTTAGT
CATGCCCCGCGCCCACCGGAAGGAGCTGACTGGGTTGAAGGCTATCAAGGGCATCGGTCGAGATCCCGGT
GCCTAATGAGTGAGCTAACTTACATTAATTGCGTTGCGCACACCGACTAGCGAAAAAACCCCGCCGAAGC
GGGGTTTTTTGCGAAAAAAAGCACCGACTCGGTGCCACTTTTTCAAGTTGATAACGGACTAGCCTTATTT
TAACTTGCTATGCTGTTTTGAATGGTTCCGCTAGCACTGTACCTAGGACTGAGCTAGCCGTCAAAAGCAG
CGTATATACCATGGCCACAATTCAGCAAATTGTGAACATCATCACGTTCATCTTTCCCTGGTTGCCAATG
GCCCATTTTCCTGTCAGTAACGAGAAGGTCGCGAATTCAGGCGCTTTTTAGACTGGTCGTGTTTTAGAGC
TATGCTGTTTTGAATGGTCCCAAAACCTTGAATTTGATCCCCGAGCCCTGAAGGAAGTTTTAGAGCTATG
CTGTTTTGAATGGTCCCAAAACGCCCACACTCACCATCAAAAACCCCGAGAAGTTTTAGAGCTATGCTGT
TTTGAATGGTCCCAAAACGGTTGAGACCTATATATAGGTCTCGTCCCAAAACGGTTGGACTCAAGACGAT
AGTTACCGGATAGTTTTAGAGCTATGCTGTTTTGAATGGTCCCAAAACGGCGAAACCCGACAGGACTATA
AAGATACCGTTTTAGAGCTATGCTGTTTTGAATGGTCCCAAAACAAAAAAAAACCCCGCCCCTGACAGGG
CGGGGTTTTTTTTTTAATTAAAGTCTGGTCCTCGAGTCTGGTTATAATCCCTATCAGTGATAGAGATTGA
CATCCCTATCAGTGATAGAGATACTGAGCACAGAAGGAGATATACATGGATAAGAAATACTGAGCACTAT
CAGTGATAGAGATACTGAGCACAGAAGGAGATATACATGGATAAGAAATACTCAATAGGCTTAGATATCG
GCACAAATAGCGTCGGATGGGCGGTGATCACTGATGAATATAAGGTTCCGTCTAAAAAGTTCAAGGTTCT
GGGAAATACAGACCGCCACAGTATCAAAAAAAATCTTATAGGGGCTCTTTTATTTGACAGTGGAGAGACA
GCGGAAGCGACTCGTCTCAAACGGACAGCTCGTAGAAGGTATACACGTCGGAAGAATCGTATTTGTTATC
TACAGGAGATTTTTTCAAATGAGATGGCGAAAGTAGATGATAGTTTCTTTCATCGACTTGAAGAGTCTTT
TTTGGTGGAAGAAGACAAGAAGCATGAACGTCATCCTATTTTTGGAAATATAGTAGATGAAGTTGCTTAT
CATGAGAAATATCCAACTATCTATCATCTGCGAAAAAAATTGGTAGATTCTACTGATAAAGCGGATTTGC
GCTTAATCTATTTGGCCTTAGCGCATATGATTAAGTTTCGTGGTCATTTTTTGATTGAGGGAGATTTAAA
TCCTGATAATAGTGATGTGGACAAACTATTTATCCAGTTGGTACAAACCTACAATCAATTATTTGAAGAA
AACCCTATTAACGCAAGTGGAGTAGATGCTAAAGCGATTCTTTCTGCACGATTGAGTAAATCAAGACGAT
TAGAAAATCTCATTGCTCAGCTCCCCGGTGAGAAGAAAAATGGCTTATTTGGGAATCTCATTGCTTTGTC
ATTGGGTTTGACCCCTAATTTTAAATCAAATTTTGATTTGGCAGAAGATGCTAAATTACAGCTTTCAAAA
GATACTTACGATGATGATTTAGATAATTTATTGGCGCAAATTGGAGATCAATATGCTGATTTGTTTTTGG
CAGCTAAGAATTTATCAGATGCTATTTTACTTTCAGATATCCTAAGAGTAAATACTGAAATAACTAAGGC
TCCCCTATCAGCTTCAATGATTAAACGCTACGATGAACATCATCAAGACTTGACTCTTTTAAAAGCTTTA
GTTCGACAACAACTTCCAGAAAAGTATAAAGAAATCTTTTTTGATCAATCAAAAAACGGATATGCAGGTT
ATATTGATGGGGGAGCTAGCCAAGAAGAATTTTATAAATTTATCAAACCAATTTTAGAAAAAATGGATGG
TACTGAGGAATTATTGGTGAAACTAAATCGTGAAGATTTGCTGCGCAAGCAACGGACCTTTGACAACGGC
TCTATTCCCCATCAAATTCACTTGGGTGAGCTGCATGCTATTTTGAGAAGACAAGAAGACTTTTATCCAT
TTTTAAAAGACAATCGTGAGAAGATTGAAAAAATCTTGACTTTTCGAATTCCTTATTATGTTGGTCCATT
GGCGCGTGGCAATAGTCGTTTTGCATGGATGACTCGGAAGTCTGAAGAAACAATTACCCCATGGAATTTT
GAAGAAGTTGTCGATAAAGGTGCTTCAGCTCAATCATTTATTGAACGCATGACAAACTTTGATAAAAATC
TTCCAAATGAAAAAGTACTACCAAAACATAGTTTGCTTTATGAGTATTTTACGGTTTATAACGAATTGAC
AAAGGTCAAATATGTTACTGAAGGAATGCGAAAACCAGCATTTCTTTCAGGTGAACAGAAGAAAGCCATT
GTTGATTTACTCTTCAAAACAAATCGAAAAGTAACCGTTAAGCAATTAAAAGAAGATTATTTCAAAAAAA
TAGAATGTTTTGATAGTGTTGAAATTTCAGGAGTTGAAGATAGATTTAATGCTTCATTAGGTACCTACCA
TGATTTGCTAAAAATTATTAAAGATAAAGATTTTTTGGATAATGAAGAAAATGAAGATATCTTAGAGGAT
ATTGTTTTAACATTGACCTTATTTGAAGATAGGGAGATGATTGAGGAAAGACTTAAAACATATGCTCACC
TCTTTGATGATAAGGTGATGAAACAGCTTAAACGTCGCCGTTATACTGGTTGGGGACGTTTGTCTCGAAA
ATTGATTAATGGTATTAGGGATAAGCAATCTGGCAAAACAATATTAGATTTTTTGAAATCAGATGGTTTT
GCCAATCGCAATTTTATGCAGCTGATCCATGATGATAGTTTGACATTTAAAGAAGACATTCAAAAAGCAC
AAGTGTCTGGACAAGGCGATAGTTTACATGAACATATTGCAAATTTAGCTGGTAGCCCTGCTATTAAAAA
AGGTATTTTACAGACTGTAAAAGTTGTTGATGAATTGGTCAAAGTAATGGGGCGGCATAAGCCAGAAAAT
ATCGTTATTGAAATGGCACGTGAAAATCAGACAACTCAAAAGGGCCAGAAAAATTCGCGAGAGCGTATGA
AACGAATCGAAGAAGGTATCAAAGAATTAGGAAGTCAGATTCTTAAAGAGCATCCTGTTGAAAATACTCA
ATTGCAAAATGAAAAGCTCTATCTCTATTATCTCCAAAATGGAAGAGACATGTATGTGGACCAAGAATTA
GATATTAATCGTTTAAGTGATTATGATGTCGATCACATTGTTCCACAAAGTTTCCTTAAAGACGATTCAA
TAGACAATAAGGTCTTAACGCGTTCTGATAAAAATCGTGGTAAATCGGATAACGTTCCAAGTGAAGAAGT
AGTCAAAAAGATGAAAAACTATTGGAGACAACTTCTAAACGCCAAGTTAATCACTCAACGTAAGTTTGAT
AATTTAACGAAAGCTGAACGTGGAGGTTTGAGTGAACTTGATAAAGCTGGTTTTATCAAACGCCAATTGG
TTGAAACTCGCCAAATCACTAAGCATGTGGCACAAATTTTGGATAGTCGCATGAATACTAAATACGATGA
AAATGATAAACTTATTCGAGAGGTTAAAGTGATTACCTTAAAATCTAAATTAGTTTCTGACTTCCGAAAA
GATTTCCAATTCTATAAAGTACGTGAGATTAACAATTACCATCATGCCCATGATGCGTATCTAAATGCCG
TCGTTGGAACTGCTTTGATTAAGAAATATCCAAAACTTGAATCGGAGTTTGTCTATGGTGATTATAAAGT
TTATGATGTTCGTAAAATGATTGCTAAGTCTGAGCAAGAAATAGGCAAAGCAACCGCAAAATATTTCTTT
TACTCTAATATCATGAACTTCTTCAAAACAGAAATTACACTTGCAAATGGAGAGATTCGCAAACGCCCTC
TAATCGAAACTAATGGGGAAACTGGAGAAATTGTCTGGGATAAAGGGCGAGATTTTGCCACAGTGCGCAA
AGTATTGTCCATGCCCCAAGTCAATATTGTCAAGAAAACAGAAGTACAGACAGGCGGATTCTCCAAGGAG
TCAATTTTACCAAAAAGAAATTCGGACAAGCTTATTGCTCGTAAAAAAGACTGGGATCCAAAAAAATATG
GTGGTTTTGATAGTCCAACGGTAGCTTATTCAGTCCTAGTGGTTGCTAAGGTGGAAAAAGGGAAATCGAA
GAAGTTAAAATCCGTTAAAGAGTTACTAGGGATCACAATTATGGAAAGAAGTTCCTTTGAAAAAAATCCG
ATTGACTTTTTAGAAGCTAAAGGATATAAGGAAGTTAAAAAAGACTTAATCATTAAACTACCTAAATATA
GTCTTTTTGAGTTAGAAAACGGTCGTAAACGGATGCTGGCTAGTGCCGGAGAATTACAAAAAGGAAATGA
GCTGGCTCTGCCAAGCAAATATGTGAATTTTTTATATTTAGCTAGTCATTATGAAAAGTTGAAGGGTAGT
CCAGAAGATAACGAACAAAAACAATTGTTTGTGGAGCAGCATAAGCATTATTTAGATGAGATTATTGAGC
AAATCAGTGAATTTTCTAAGCGTGTTATTTTAGCAGATGCCAATTTAGATAAAGTTCTTAGTGCATATAA
CAAACATAGAGACAAACCAATACGTGAACAAGCAGAAAATATTATTCATTTATTTACGTTGACGAATCTT
GGAGCTCCCGCTGCTTTTAAATATTTTGATACAACAATTGATCGTAAACGATATACGTCTACAGAAGAAG
TTTTAGATGCCACTCTTATCCATCAATCCATCACTGGTCTTTATGAAACACGCATTGATTTGAGTCAGCT
AGGAGGTGACTGAGATCCCATGTTACCGGTATCCTAGGCTGCTGCCACCGCTGAGCAATAACTAGCATAA
CCCCTTGGGGCCTC
